>Addgene plasmid #176560 | pH-TagRFP657 | addgene full sequence | sequence record 353605 | Addgene NGS Result
GTGATGACGGTGAAAACCTCTGACACATGCAGCTCCCGGAGACGGTCACAGCTTGTCTGTAAGCGGATGC
CGGGAGCAGACAAGCCCGTCAGGGCGCGTCAGCGGGTGTTGGCGGGTGTCGGGGCTGGCTTAACTATGCG
GCATCAGAGCAGATTGTACTGAGAGTGCACCATATGTCATTATCAATACTGCCATTTCAAAGAATACGTA
AATAATTAATAGTAGTGATTTTCCTAACTTTATTTAGTCAAAAAATTAGCCTTTTAATTCTGCTGTAACC
CGTACATGCCCAAAATAGGGGGCGGGTTACACAGAATATATAACATCGTAGGTGTCTGGGTGAACAGTTT
ATTCCTGGCATCCACTAAATATAATGGAGCCCGCTTTTTAAGCTGGCATCCAGAAAAAAAAAGAATCCCA
GCACCAAAATATTGTTTTCTTCACCAACCATCAGTTCATAGGTCCATTCTCTTAGCGCAACTACAGAGAA
CAGGGGCACAAACAGGCAAAAAACGGGCACAACCTCAATGGAGTGATGCAACCTGCCTGGAGTAAATGAT
GACACAAGGCAATTGACCCACGCATGTATCTATCTCATTTTCTTACACCTTCTATTACCTTCTGCTCTCT
CTGATTTGGAAAAAGCTGAAAAAAAAGGTTGAAACCAGTTCCCTGAAATTATTCCCCTACTTGACTAATA
AGTATATAAAGACGGTAGGTATTGATTGTAATTCTGTAAATCTATTTCTTAAACTTCTTAAATTCTACTT
TTATAGTTAGTCTTTTTTTTAGTTTTAAAACACCAAGAACTTAGTTTCGAATAAACACACATAAACAAAC
AAAGTCGACGGATCGGTGACGGTGCTGGTTTAATTAACATGAGCGAATTGATCACAGAAAATATGCACAT
GAAGTTGTATATGGAGGGAACCGTCAATAACCATCATTTCAAATGCACTTCTGAAGGTGAGGGCAAACCT
TACGAAGGGACCCAAACACAGAGAATTAAGGTAGTAGAAGGGGGTCCACTGCCATTTGCCTTTGACATCC
TAGCAACATCCTTCATGTACGGTTCCCACACATTCATAAACCACACTCAAGGAATACCAGACTTTTGGAA
GCAGAGTTTTCCAGAAGGTTTTACGTGGGAAAGAGTTACTACTTACGAGGACGGTGGTGTATTAACAGCC
ACACAAGATACATCATTACAAGATGGTTGTCTGATCTACAACGTTAAAATCAGAGGTGTTAACTTTCCTT
CAAATGGGCCAGTTATGCAAAAGAAAACTTTAGGCTGGGAGGCCCATACTGAAATGCTTTACCCAGCAGA
TGGCGGCTTGGAAGGCAGGACGGCTTTGGCTTTAAAGCTAGTTGGTGGAGGACATTTGATTTGTAATTTC
AAAACAACTTACAGAAGCAAAAAGCCTGCTAAAAATCTTAAGATGCCAGGAGTGTACTATGTCGATTACA
GATTGGAACGTATTAAAGAGGCTGATAAGGAAACCTATGTGGAACAACATGAAGTGGCAGTCGCGAGATA
TTGTGATCTTCCTTCTAAACTAGGTCATAAACTCAATTAAGGCGCGCCACTTCTAAATAAGCGAATTTCT
TATGATTTATGATTTTTATTATTAAATAAGTTATAAAAAAAATAAGTGTATACAAATTTTAAAGTGACTC
TTAGGTTTTAAAACGAAAATTCTTATTCTTGAGTAACTCTTTCCTGTAGGTCAGGTTGCTTTCTCAGGTA
TAGTATGAGGTCGCTCTTATTGACCACACCTCTACCGGCAGATCCGCTAGGGATAACAGGGTAATATAGA
TCTGTTTAGCTTGCCTCGTCCCCGCCGGGTCACCGATCGCTTGCCTGTAACTTACACGCGCCTCGTATCT
TTTAATGATGGAATAATTTGGGAATTTACTCTGTATTTATTTATTTTTATGTTTTGTATTTGGATTTTAG
AAAGTAAATAAAGAAGGTAGAAGAGTTACGGAATGAAGAAAAAAAAATAAACAAAGGTTTAAAAAATTTC
AACAAAAAGCGTACTTTACATATATATTTATTAGACAAGAAAAGCAGATTAAATAGATATACATTCGATT
AACGATAAGTAAAATGTAAAATCACAGGATTTTCGTGTGTGGTCTTCTACACAGACAAGATGAAACAATT
CGGCATTAATACCTGAGAGCAGGAAGAGCAAGATAAAAGGTAGTATTTGTCGGCGATCCCCCTAGAGTCT
TTTACATCTTCGGAAAACAAAAACTATTTTTTCTTTAATTCCTTTTTTTACTTTCTATTTTTAATTTATA
TATTTATATTAAAAAATTTAAATTATAATTATTTTTATAGCACGTGATGAAAAGGACCCTAAGAAACCAT
TATTATCATGACATTAACCTATAAAAATAGGCGCATCACGAGGCCCTTTCGTCTCGCGTGTTTCGGTGAT
GACGGTGAAAACCTCTGACACATGCAGCTCCCGGAGACGGTCACAGCTTGTCTGTAAGCGGATGCCGGGA
GCAGACAAGCCCGTCAGGGCGCGTCAGCGGGTGTTGGCGGACGTCGGGGCTGGCTTAACTATGCGGCATC
AGAGCAGATTGTACTGAGAGTGCACCATAAATTCCCGTTTTAAGAGCTTGGTGAGCGCTAGGAGTCACTG
CCAGGTATCGTTTGAACACGGCATTAGTCAGGGAAGTCATAACACAGTCCTTTCCCGCAATTTTCTTTTT
CTATTACTCTTGGCCTCCTCTAGTACACTCTATATTTTTTTATGCCTCGGTAATGATTTTCATTTTTTTT
TTTCCACCTAGCGGATGACTCTTTTTTTTTCTTAGCGATTGGCATTATCACATAATGAATTATACATTAT
ATAAAGTAATGTGATTTCTTCGAAGAATATACTAAAAAATGAGCAGGCAAGATAAACGAAGGCAAAGATG
ACAGAGCAGAAAGCCCTAGTAAAGCGTATTACAAATGAAACCAAGATTCAGATTGCGATCTCTTTAAAGG
GTGGTCCCCTAGCGATAGAGCACTCGATCTTCCCAGAAAAGGAGGCAGAAGCAGTAGCAGAACAGGCCAC
ACAATCGCAAGTGATTAACGTCCACACAGGTATAGGGTTTCTGGACCATATGATACATGCTCTGGCCAAG
CATTCCGGCTGGTCGCTAATCGTTGAGTGCATTGGTGACTTACACATAGACGACCATCACACCACTGAAG
ACTGCGGGATTGCTCTCGGTCAAGCTTTTAAAGAGGCCCTAGGGGCCGTGCGTGGAGTAAAAAGGTTTGG
ATCAGGATTTGCGCCTTTGGATGAGGCACTTTCCAGAGCGGTGGTAGATCTTTCGAACAGGCCGTACGCA
GTTGTCGAACTTGGTTTGCAAAGGGAGAAAGTAGGAGATCTCTCTTGCGAGATGATCCCGCATTTTCTTG
AAAGCTTTGCAGAGGCTAGCAGAATTACCCTCCACGTTGATTGTCTGCGAGGCAAGAATGATCATCACCG
TAGTGAGAGTGCGTTCAAGGCTCTTGCGGTTGCCATAAGAGAAGCCACCTTGCCCAATGGTACCAACGAT
GTTCCCTCCACCAAAGGTGTTCTTATGTAGGAGCTCGAATTCATCGATGATATCAGATCCACTAGTGGCC
TATGCGGCCGCGGATCTGCCGGTCTCCCTATAGTGAGTCGTATTAATTTCGATAAGCCAGGTTAACCTGC
ATTAATGAATCGGCCAACGCGCGGGGAGAGGCGGTTTGCGTATTGGGCGCTCTTCCGCTTCCTCGCTCAC
TGACTCGCTGCGCTCGGTCGTTCGGCTGCGGCGAGCGGTATCAGCTCACTCAAAGGCGGTAATACGGTTA
TCCACAGAATCAGGGGATAACGCAGGAAAGAACATGTGAGCAAAAGGCCAGCAAAAGGCCAGGAACCGTA
AAAAGGCCGCGTTGCTGGCGTTTTTCCATAGGCTCCGCCCCCCTGACGAGCATCACAAAAATCGACGCTC
AAGTCAGAGGTGGCGAAACCCGACAGGACTATAAAGATACCAGGCGTTTCCCCCTGGAAGCTCCCTCGTG
CGCTCTCCTGTTCCGACCCTGCCGCTTACCGGATACCTGTCCGCCTTTCTCCCTTCGGGAAGCGTGGCGC
TTTCTCATAGCTCACGCTGTAGGTATCTCAGTTCGGTGTAGGTCGTTCGCTCCAAGCTGGGCTGTGTGCA
CGAACCCCCCGTTCAGCCCGACCGCTGCGCCTTATCCGGTAACTATCGTCTTGAGTCCAACCCGGTAAGA
CACGACTTATCGCCACTGGCAGCAGCCACTGGTAACAGGATTAGCAGAGCGAGGTATGTAGGCGGTGCTA
CAGAGTTCTTGAAGTGGTGGCCTAACTACGGCTACACTAGAAGAACAGTATTTGGTATCTGCGCTCTGCT
GAAGCCAGTTACCTTCGGAAAAAGAGTTGGTAGCTCTTGATCCGGCAAACAAACCACCGCTGGTAGCGGT
GGTTTTTTTGTTTGCAAGCAGCAGATTACGCGCAGAAAAAAAGGATCTCAAGAAGATCCTTTGATCTTTT
CTACGGGGTCTGACGCTCAGTGGAACGAAAACTCACGTTAAGGGATTTTGGTCATGAGATTATCAAAAAG
GATCTTCACCTAGATCCTTTTAAATTAAAAATGAAGTTTTAAATCAATCTAAAGTATATATGAGTAAACT
TGGTCTGACAGTTACCAATGCTTAATCAGTGAGGCACCTATCTCAGCGATCTGTCTATTTCGTTCATCCA
TAGTTGCCTGACTCCCCGTCGTGTAGATAACTACGATACGGGAGGGCTTACCATCTGGCCCCAGTGCTGC
AATGATACCGCGAGACCCACGCTCACCGGCTCCAGATTTATCAGCAATAAACCAGCCAGCCGGAAGGGCC
GAGCGCAGAAGTGGTCCTGCAACTTTATCCGCCTCCATCCAGTCTATTAATTGTTGCCGGGAAGCTAGAG
TAAGTAGTTCGCCAGTTAATAGTTTGCGCAACGTTGTTGCCATTGCTACAGGCATCGTGGTGTCACGCTC
GTCGTTTGGTATGGCTTCATTCAGCTCCGGTTCCCAACGATCAAGGCGAGTTACATGATCCCCCATGTTG
TGCAAAAAAGCGGTTAGCTCCTTCGGTCCTCCGATCGTTGTCAGAAGTAAGTTGGCCGCAGTGTTATCAC
TCATGGTTATGGCAGCACTGCATAATTCTCTTACTGTCATGCCATCCGTAAGATGCTTTTCTGTGACTGG
TGAGTACTCAACCAAGTCATTCTGAGAATAGTGTATGCGGCGACCGAGTTGCTCTTGCCCGGCGTCAATA
CGGGATAATACCGCGCCACATAGCAGAACTTTAAAAGTGCTCATCATTGGAAAACGTTCTTCGGGGCGAA
AACTCTCAAGGATCTTACCGCTGTTGAGATCCAGTTCGATGTAACCCACTCGTGCACCCAACTGATCTTC
AGCATCTTTTACTTTCACCAGCGTTTCTGGGTGAGCAAAAACAGGAAGGCAAAATGCCGCAAAAAAGGGA
ATAAGGGCGACACGGAAATGTTGAATACTCATACTCTTCCTTTTTCAATATTATTGAAGCATTTATCAGG
GTTATTGTCTCATGAGCGGATACATATTTGAATGTATTTAGAAAAATAAACAAATAGGGGTTCCGCGCAC
ATTTCCCCGAAAAGTGCCACCTGACGTCTAAGAAACCATTATTATCATGACATTAACCTATAAAAATAGG
CGTATCACGAGGCCCTTTCGTCTCGCGCGTTTCG
Features (pLannotate 1.2.2; 16 found; start..end, strand, type, name):
    125..176     +  misc_feature   bom (fragment): basis of mobility region from pBR322
    177..843     +  promoter       GAP promoter: S. cerevisiae TDH3; promoter for glyceraldehyde-3-phosphate dehydrogenase
    879..1577    +  CDS            TagRFP657: TagRFP657 is a basic (constitutively fluorescent) far red fluorescent protein published in 2010, derived from Entacmaea quadricolor. It has low acid sensitivity.
   1601..1788    +  terminator     ADH1 terminator: S. cerevisiae ADH1; transcription terminator for the S. cerevisiae alcohol dehydrogenase 1 (ADH1) gene
   1855..2358    -  misc_feature   CEN/ARS: S. cerevisiae CEN6 centromere fused to an autonomously replicating sequence
   2433..2468    +  CDS            rop (fragment): Rop protein, which maintains plasmids at low copy number; rop
   2570..2619    +  misc_feature   bom (fragment): basis of mobility region from pBR322
   2620..2700    -  CDS            MRM1 (fragment): MRM1_YEAST - Also known as PET56 From Saccharomyces cerevisiae (strain ATCC 204508 / S288c) (Baker's yeast).
   2750..2937    +  promoter       HIS3 promoter: S. cerevisiae HIS3
   2938..3600    +  CDS            HIS3: imidazoleglycerol-phosphate dehydratase, required for histidine biosynthesis; S. cerevisiae HIS3; yeast auxotrophic marker
   3667..3685    -  promoter       T7 promoter: promoter for bacteriophage T7 RNA polymerase
   3707..3760    -  CDS            lacI (fragment): lac repressor; lacI; The lac repressor binds to the lac operator to inhibit transcription in E. coli. This inhibition can be relieved by adding lactose or isopropyl-β-D-thiogalactopyranoside (IPTG).
   3943..4531    -  rep_origin     ori: high-copy-number ColE1/pMB1/pBR322/pUC origin of replication
   4702..5562    -  CDS            AmpR: β-lactamase; bla; confers resistance to ampicillin, carbenicillin, and related antibiotics
   5563..5667    -  promoter       AmpR promoter: bla
   5762..23      +  CDS            rop (fragment) (across the origin): Rop protein, which maintains plasmids at low copy number; rop
