[The description below was written by a language model from this plasmid's Addgene catalogue record and pLannotate feature annotations shown in this document.]
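Description:
pH-TagRFP657 is a yeast expression and E. coli shuttle plasmid of about 5.8 kb built on the pH backbone. In bacteria it replicates from a high-copy ColE1/pUC-type origin and is selected with ampicillin through the bla (AmpR) gene and its own promoter. In Saccharomyces cerevisiae it is maintained by a CEN/ARS element (CEN6 centromere fused to an autonomously replicating sequence), which normally gives stable, low-copy, chromosome-like segregation. The annotated yeast marker is HIS3 with its native promoter, which restores histidine prototrophy in his3 strains. This conflicts with the catalogue purpose line, which refers to selection in the absence of lysine. The sequence annotation and the "pH" name both point to histidine, and no lysine biosynthesis gene appears in the feature table.

The payload is a synthetic coding sequence for TagRFP657, a constitutively fluorescent far-red protein derived from Entacmaea quadricolor with low acid sensitivity. It was cloned between retained PacI and AscI sites. Expression is driven by a strong constitutive glycolytic GAP promoter and terminated by the ADH1 terminator. The catalogue labels the promoter TDH1(GAP), whereas the annotation matches it to TDH3. The remaining annotations are short backbone remnants (bom, rop, lacI and MRM1/PET56 fragments, and a T7 promoter) with no evident role in the design.

The plasmid therefore couples complementation of an auxotrophy to a far-red fluorescent label, so that yeast cells carrying it can be identified by fluorescence. The associated publication concerns metabolic interactions within microbial communities, a context in which such marker-plus-colour plasmids would suit tracking cells of defined metabolic genotype in mixed populations, although the record does not spell out this use.
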