Addgene plasmid #176560: pH-TagRFP657
Purpose: Expression of TagRFP657 for auxotrophic selection in the absence of lysine
Depositing lab: Markus Ralser. Depositing organization: Francis Crick Institute. Publication: Microbial communities form rich extracellular metabolomes that foster metabolic interactions and promote drug tolerance. Yu JSL, Correia-Melo C, Zorrilla F, Herrera-Dominguez L, Wu MY, Hartl J, Campbell K, Blasche S, Kreidl M, Egger AS, Messner CB, Demichev V, Freiwald A, Mulleder M, Howell M, Berman J, Patil KR, Alam MT, Ralser M. Nat Microbiol. 2022 Apr;7(4):542-555. doi: 10.1038/s41564-022-01072-5. Epub 2022 Mar 21. PubMed 35314781.
Backbone
  Vector backbone: pH
  Vector type: Yeast Expression
Growth in bacteria
  Bacterial resistance: Ampicillin, 100 μg/mL
  Growth temperature: 37°C
  Growth strain: DH5alpha
  Copy number: High Copy
Gene/Insert
  Gene/Insert name: TagRFP657
  Species: Synthetic
  Insert size (bp): 717
  Promoter: TDH1(GAP)
  Cloning method: Restriction Enzyme; 5′ cloning site PacI (not destroyed); 3′ cloning site AscI (not destroyed)
Terms and licenses: Academic/Nonprofit Terms; Industry Terms: Not Available to Industry
How to cite: pH-TagRFP657 was a gift from Markus Ralser (Addgene plasmid # 176560 ; http://n2t.net/addgene:176560 ; RRID:Addgene_176560)
